>Addgene plasmid #190274 | pQCasTns(Ptr)-entry(BsaI) | addgene full sequence | sequence record 403364 | Addgene NGS Result
ACGATCGTAAAAGGATCTCAAGAAGATCCTTTACGGATTCCCGACACCATCACTCTAGATTTCAGTGCAA
TTTATCTCTTCAAATGTAGCACCTGAAGTCAGCCCCATACGATATAAGTTGTAATTCTCATGTTAGTCAT
GCCCCGCGCCCACCGGAAGGAGCTGACTGGGTTGAAGGCTCTCAAGGGCATCGGTCGAGATCCCGGTGCC
TAATGAGTGAGCTAACTTACATTAATTGCGTTGCGCTGATGAATCCCCTAATGATTTTTATCAAAATCAT
TAAGGTTACCATCACGGAAAAAGGTTATGCTGCTTTTAAGACCCACTTTCACATTTAAGTTGTTTTTCTA
ATCCGCATATGATCAATTCAAGGCCGAATAAGAAGGCTGGCTCTGCACCTTGGTGATCAAATAATTCGAT
AGCTTGTCGTAATAATGGCGGCATACTATCAGTAGTAGGTGTTTCCCTTTCTTCTTTAGCGACTTGATGC
TCTTGATCTTCCAATACGCAACCTAAAGTAAAATGCCCCACAGCGCTGAGTGCATATAATGCATTCTCTA
GTGAAAAACCTTGTTGGCATAAAAAGGCTAATTGATTTTCGAGAGTTTCATACTGTTTTTCTGTAGGCCG
TGTACCTAAATGTACTTTTGCTCCATCGCGATGACTTAGTAAAGCACATCTAAAACTTTTAGCGTTATTA
CGTAAAAAATCTTGCCAGCTTTCCCCTTCTAAAGGGCAAAAGTGAGTATGGTGCCTATCTAACATCTCAA
TGGCTAAGGCGTCGAGCAAAGCCCGCTTATTTTTTACATGCCAATACAATGTAGGCTGCTCTACACCTAG
CTTCTGGGCGAGTTTACGGGTTGTTAAACCTTCGATTCCGACCTCATTAAGCAGCTCTAATGCGCTGTTA
ATCACTTTACTTTTATCTAATCTAGACATCATTAATTCCTAATTTTTGTTGACACTCTATCATTGATAGA
GTTATTTTACCACTCCCTATCAGTGATAGAGAAAAGTGAACTCTAGAAATAATTTTGTTTAACTTTAAAA
GGAGATATACCATGGGTGAACTGCCGAGTAGGCAGCTGGAAATGAGACCTCTGGTCTCGTGAACTGCCGA
GTAGGCAGCTGAAGTTGGATCCGAATTCGAGCTCGGGAAGAAGGAGATATACATATGCACTTTCTGGTGC
AGACCAAGAGCTACCCGGACGAGGCGCTGGAAAGCTATCTGCTGCGTCTGGCGCGTGATAACAGCTACAA
CGGTTATAGCGAGCTGGCGGACATCCTGTGGCAGTGGCTGGCGGAACAAGATAACGAGCTGGAAGGTGCG
CTGCCGCTGGCGCTGAGCAAGGTGGACGTTTACCACGCGCGTCAGGCGAGCAGCTTCCGTATCCGTGCGC
TGAAACTGGTGGCGCAACTGGCGGACGTTAACGCGGGTGATATTCTGGCGCTGGCGTGGCGTCGTAGCAA
CTTCAAGTTTGGCAACCTGGCGGCGGTGAGCCGTAACGAGCTGGCGATCCCGCTGGAACTGCTGCGTACC
GATAACATCCCGGTTTGCATTAAATGCCTGAGCGAGAGCAGCCACATTCCGTTTTACTGGCACCTGAAGC
CGTATAAAGCGTGCCACAAGCACAAAAGCCAGCTGATCACCCGTTGCAAGGAGTGCTACGACCTGATTGA
TTATCGTGCGAGCGAGGCGTTTCTGGAATGCGTTTGCGGTTGCAAAATCACCAACAGCGAACAACTGAAC
GACGCGGATTTCAAGATCGCGATTGCGCTGGCGAGCAGCAACAGCCAGAAAATCGTGGGCCTGATTAGCT
GGTTCGCGAAGGTGAAACAACTGGACGTTAGCGACGCGGATTTCAACTGCGCGTTTGTTGATTACTTCAA
CACCTGGCCGGAGAGCCTGACCACCGAACTGGACCTGCTGACCAACAACGCGCGTCTGAAGCAGCTGAAC
CCGTTTAACAAGACCAAATTCAGCAGCGTGTACGGTGACCTGATCCGTGATGGCCAAATTGCGGCGACCA
GCAACCGTAAGAACAAAGTTATCGACGAGATCATTAGCTATTTTGTGGAACTGGTTGATAGCAACCCGAA
GGCGAAACACCCGAACATTGGTGACCTGCTGCTGTGCACCTTCGATGCGGCGGTGCTGCTGAACACCACC
ACCGAGCAGGTTTACCGTCTGCACCAAGAAGCGTTTCTGAACTGCGCGTATAGCCAGAAGAAACACGAAC
AACTGCGTGCGGATAGCCACGTGTTCTATCTGCGTCAGGTTATCGAGCTGCAGCAAGCGTTTGCGGCGGA
AAAACCGCTGACCAAGAAACAATTCATTGCGCCGTGGTAACTTATGAACCTGCAGGATGCGCTGGCGATT
GAGCCGCTGAAGGAAAAAACCACCGCGCTGCGTAAGCTGTTCGTGCCGTACACCAGCCACGTTGAGGTGG
ATGGTTTTGAGGAACTGGCGCTGACCGTGCTGATCAACCTGGTTTATAAGCGTAGCGAAATTGACGATCT
GACCAGCGCGCGTACCGCGAAAAGCGTGCTGCGTGACGAGGTTCTGCTGAGCAAGTGCATCAACGAAGTG
AAATGGTTCCACACCCACAACCTGAAGTACCCGGACATCCGTGTTAGCCACCAACGTCTGATTAGCGAGG
TGGTTAGCGAAGATATCGCGGGTATTTGCAGCCGTAGCCTGCCGCTGAGCTTTGGCTGGAGCCACAACAG
CGCGGAGATCAACCACGCGAAACTGTTCCTGACCAGCTTTAACTGGCAGGGTGAAGTGACCTGCCTGGCG
CGTCTGCTGATTAACGAGGAACCGGTTTGGATCAACCTGATTCGTGCGTACGGTTTCACCAAGAAAGCGG
TTCTGGAGATCAGCGGCAAGATTAAACAGCAACTGCCGGTGGCGGAGTTCCCGCTGGAAGTTAGCAGCTT
TAGCCCGCAGCTGCAAATGCCGTTTCAGCAAAGCTATCTGGTGGTTACCCCGGTGGTTAGCCACGCGATG
CTGGCGAAGATCCAGCAACTGACCACCGACCGTAAACTGAACTTCGCGCTGGTTGAGCACAGCCGTCCGG
CGAACGTTGGTGATCTGGCGAGCAGCGTGGGTGGCAACATTCGTGTTCTGCGTTACTTTCCGAAGACCTA
TAGCAAAGCGGTGAACCGTAGCAAAGTTGCGAACAACGATATCGAAAAGGCGTTCAAAATTCGTGCGCTG
CTGAGCAGCCAGTTTCAGCAAGCGCTGCTGGTGCTGGTTGGCATCAAGCAGTTCAACACCCTGCGTCAAA
AACGTCTGGCGCGTGTGGCGGCGATCCGTCAAGTGCGTGTTAGCCTGCAACTGTGGCTGGACAACATTCT
GGAGGCGAAGAACAACGCGCAGAACCAAGTGTACCCGGAATGGGTTCGTCACTATCTGGATCAAAGCATC
ACCAACTGCATTAGCCAGTTCAGCAACGTTCTGAACGAAAGCCTGGGTAACCTGAGCAAGCTGAAACGTT
TTGCGTACCACCCGAACCTGATGGGCCTGTTCAAAGCGCAACTGAACTATGTGTTTACCCACTGCGCGGC
GGAGCAGGAAATCCTGAACGACGAGCAAATTGTGTACGTTCACTGCCAGGACATGCGTGTTTTCGATGCG
GAAGCGATGGCGAACCCGTATATCCAGGGTATGCCGAGCCTGACCGCGCTGAACGGCCTGGCGCACAACT
TCGAGCGTAAGCTGAAAAACTTTATTGATCCGAGCATCAAGTGCATTGGTAGCGCGATCTACATTGAGAA
CTATCAACTGCACACCGGCAAACCGCTGCCGGAACCGAGCAAGCTGAAACAGGTGGCGGGTCGTAGCCAC
GTTATCCGTAGCGGCATCATTGACAAGCCGAAATGCGACATTACCCTGGATCTGGTGTTCCGTCTGTTTG
TTCCGAACACCGAACTGCTGGATAAGCTGAACAGCCAACTGATTAAGCCGGCGCTGCCGAGCAGCTTTGC
GGGTGGCACCATGCACCCGCCGAGCCTGTACCAGAACATTGACTGGTGCCACGTGCACACCAAGCCGAGC
GAGCTGTTTAAGAAACTGAAGGCGAAAAGCAGCAACGGTAGCTGGCTGTATCCGAGCAAGAAAGTGGTTA
AAAGCTTCGAACAGCTGATCGACGCGCTGAACAGCAACTTTAACCTGCGTCCGGCGGCGATTGGCCTGGC
GGCGCTGGAGGAACCGGTGAAGCGTGATGCGGCGCTGCACGAGTACCACTGCTATGCGGAACCGGTTATC
GGTCTGCTGGAGTGCGTGAGCAACACCAGCGTTAAGTACGCGGGCGCGAAACAATTCTTTCACGACGCGT
TCTGGGTGATGGATGTTCAGAAGGAAAGCATGCTGATGAAGAAAAGCAAATTTGAGTATGAATAATGCAG
CTGCCGCGTCACCTGAGCTACACCCGTAGCCTGAGCCCGAGCAAGGCGGTGTTCTTTTATAAAACCCCGG
AGAGCGACTTCGAACCGCTGCAGATCGAGCAAAACAAACTGGTGGGTCAGAAGAGCGGTTTTGGCGATGC
GTACCAGAAGCAAAACGTTGCGAAAAACCTGGCGCCGCAGGACCTGGCGTTTGGTAACCCGCAAACCATT
GATGTGTGCTATGTTCCGCCGACCGTGAACGAACTGTTCTGCCGTTTTAGCCTGCGTGTTGAGGCGAACT
GCATCGAACCGCACGTGTGCGACGATCCGAAGGTTATTTACTGGCTGAAACGTTTCTTTGAAACCTATAA
GAAACACAACGGTCTGAACGAAGTGGCGACCCGTTACGCGAAGAACATCCTGATGGGCAACTGGCTGTGG
CGTAACCGTCAGAGCCCGAACGTTGACATCGAGATTCTGACCGAACACGCGGCGCCGATTGTGGTTGAGG
GTGCGCAGAAGCTGAAATGGCAAGGCAACTGGCAGAACAACCAAACCGCGCTGCTGACCCTGAGCGAGAG
CATCCAGGAAGGTCTGAGCAACCCGCAAAACTACTGCTATCTGGATATCACCGCGAAGATTAAAAACGCG
TTCAGCCAGGAAGTGCACCCGAGCCAAAAGTTTGTGGACAACGTTGAACAGGGTATGAGCAGCAAACAGC
TGGCGTATACCCAAGTGGGCGATAAGAAAGCGGCGAGCCTGAACAGCCAGAAGGTTGGCGCGGCGATCCA
AACCATTGACGATTGGTACGAGGAAGGTTATAAACCGCTGCGTACCCATGAGTATGGTGCGGACAAGCAA
ATCCTGGTGGCGCACCGTACCCCGAAAAGCCACAGCGATTTTTATAGCCTGCTGCCGCGTATCGCGCTGC
ACATTAAGCACATGGAAAAACACGGTCTGGAGCAGAGCGAACAAAGCAACAGCATCCACTTCATTGCGGC
GGTTCTGATTAAGGGTGGCCTGTTTCAGCGTAGCAAAGGATGAAGCGTTACTATTTCACCATCACCTACC
TGCCGCAAAGCTGCGATGTGAGCCTGCTGGCGGGTCGTTGCATCGGCATTCTGCACGGTTTCATGAGCAG
CCGTGAGATCAGCAACATTGGCGTGTGCTTTCCGAAATGGAACGAGCAGACCATCGGTAACGAACTGGCG
TTTGTTAGCACCAACAAGAAACAACTGACCAACCTGAGCCAGCAAAGCTATTTCGAGATGATGGCGCACG
ACAAGCTGTTTGGCCTGAGCAAAATTCTGGAAGTGCCGGTTAACCAGAGCGAAGTGATGTTCGTTCGTAA
CCAAAGCGTGGCGAAGGCGTTTGTTGGTGAAAAGCAACGTCGTCTGAAACGTGCGAAGAAACGTGCGGAG
GCGCGTGGCGAAGTGTACAACCCGGAGTATAAGTTCGAAGCGAAAGATATCGGTCACTTTCACAGCATTC
CGGTGAGCAGCAAGGGTAACGGCCAGAGCTACGTTCTGCACATCCAAAAGAACGAGAACGCGGAAAGCAT
TAAAAACCAGTTCAACAACTATGGCTTTGCGACCAACCAAATTTTCCTGGGCACCGTGCCGAGCCTGAAC
ACCCTGCTGTAAAAGGAGATATACCATGTACCGTCGTAAGCTGAAATATAGCCGTGTTAAGAACCTGCAC
AAATTTGCGAGCCAGAAGAACAAAAGCACCTGCCTGGTGGAGAGCAGCCTGGAATTCGACGCGTGCTTCC
ACTTTGAGTTCAGCCCGCCGATCGCGGCGTTTGAAGCGCAACCGCTGGGTTACGAGTATGAATTCGATAA
CCGTATTTGCCGTTACACCCCGGACTTTCTGCTGACCCACACCGATGGCACCCAGAAGTTCATCGAGGTT
AAGCCGCAAAGCAAAATTGCGGACGAGGATTTTCGTGCGCGTTTCATCGAAAAGCAGGCGATTGCGAAAC
AAGACGGTCGTGATCTGATCCTGGTGACCGACAAGCAGATTCGTGTTTACCCGACCCTGAACAACCTGAA
ACTGCTGCACCGTTATAGCGGCTTTCAGAGCCTGACCGAGCTGCAAGCGAGCGTGCTGGAACTGGTTAAG
CAGTACGGTAGCATCAAAGTGGGCCAACTGATTCGTTATCTGAAAGTTACCGCGGGTGAACTGCTGGCGA
CCGTGCTGCGTCTGCTGAGCCTGGGCCAACTGTTCGCGGATCTGACCACCAACGAGATCAGCATTGAAAC
CGCGATCTGGAGCAACAATGTTTAATAACGACCTGTTCGACGATGAGTTTAACCAGCCGCTGCCGAAGGC
GGAAACCAAACTGCCGCAGAACTATACCAAGGATCTGCAAGCGCTGCCGGAGAAGATCAAAACCACCACC
TTCGCGAAGCTGAAATACATTCAATGGCTGGAGGCGAACATCCAGGGTGGCTGGACCCAAAAGAACCTGG
AACCGCTGCTGAAACTGATGCCGGACGTTGAGGGTGAAAAGAAACCGAGCTGGCGTACCGCGGCGCGTTG
GTATAGCGCGTACACCAACGCGGATAAGAACATTATGGCGCTGATCCCGAGCCACCAGAAGAAAGGCAAC
CGTGAACGTGACACCACCACCGATAAGTTCTTTGAGAAAGCGCTGGAACGTTACCTGGTGAAGGAGAAAC
CGAGCGTTGCGAGCGCGTATAAGTTCTACAAAGACCTGGTGATCATTGAAAACGACAGCGTGGTTGATAG
CGTTCTGAAACCGCTGACCTATAAGGCGTTTAAAAACCGTATTGACAACCTGCCGCAGTATGAGGTTATG
ATCGCGCGTTACGGCAAGCGTCTGGCGGATATTGCGTACAACAAGGTGGAAGGCCACAAACGTCCGATTC
GTGTGCTGGAGAAAGTTGAAATCGACCACACCCCGCTGGATCTGATTCTGCTGGACGATGAGCTGCACAT
CCCGCTGGGTCGTCCGACCCTGACCATGCTGGTTGACGTTTATAGCCACTGCATCGTGGGCTACTATTTC
AGCTTTAGCGAGCCGAGCTACGATGCGGTTCGTCGTGCGATGCTGAACGCGATGAAGCCGAAAAGCGAAG
TGGCGAAACTGTACCCGGACACCATTAACGAGTGGAAGTGCGCGGGTAAAATCGAAACCCTGGTGGTTGA
TAACGGCGCGGAGTTCTGGAGCAACAGCCTGGAACTGGCGTGCGAGGAAATCGGTATTAACACCCAGTAT
AACCCGGTGGCGAAGCCGTGGCTGAAACCGTTCGTTGAGCGTATGTTTGGCACCATCAACACCGAACTGC
TGGACCCGGTTCCGGGCAAGACCTTCAGCAACATCCTGCAAAAACACGAATACAACCCGAAGAAAGACGC
GATTATGCGTTTCACCACCTTTATGCAGCTGTTTCACAAGTGGGTGGTTGATGTGTATCACCAAGACGCG
GATAGCCGTTTCAAATACATTCCGAGCCAGCTGTGGGACCAAGGCTTTAACACCCTGCCGCCGACCATGC
TGAGCGATGCGGATCTGCAGCAACTGGATGTGGTTCTGAGCATCAGCAACCACCGTGTGCTGCGTAAGGG
TGGCATTCGTCTGGAGAACCTGAGCTATGACAGCACCGAACTGGCGAACTACCGTAAGCAGTTCAGCCAC
AAAGTGAGCCAAGAGGTTCTGATCAAACTGAACCCGGACGATATTAGCTACATCTATGTGTACCTGGACA
AGCTGGAACACTATATTAAAGTTCCGTGCATCGATCCGAACGGTTACACCCAGAACCTGAGCCTGAACCA
ACACAAGATCAACATTCGTATCCACCGTGACTTTATTAGCGGTAGCATCGATAACGTTGGCCTGGCGAAG
GCGCGTATGTTCATTCACAACAAAATCCAGAACGAGTTTGAGGAACTGAAGAACGCGCCGAAACACAGCA
AGGTGAAAGGTGGCAAGGCGCTGGCGAAACACCAGAACATTAGCAGCGACAGCCAAAAGAGCATCACCCA
CAGCAAACCGGTGGAGGCGAAGAAAGTTACCCCGAAAGAACAACCGACCGATAGCTGGGACGATTTCATC
AGCGACCTGGATGGTTTTTAATTATGCTGACCGACAAGCAGAAAGAAAAGCTGAACGAGTTCCGTGATGT
TTTTATTGAATACCCGATCATTACCACCATCTTCAACGACTTTGATCGTCTGCGTCTGGGTAAAGGCCTG
ACCGGCGAGAAGCCGTGCATGCTGCTGAACGGTGACACCGGCACCGGTAAAACCGCGCTGATTAAACAGT
ATAAGGAACGTCACCTGCCGCAATTCATCAACGGTGTTATGAACCACCCGGTGCTGGTTAGCCGTATTCC
GAGCAACCCGACCCTGGAAAGCACCCTGGCGGAGCTGCTGAAAGACCTGGGTCAAGTGGGCAGCACCGAG
CGTAAGCTGCGTATTAACGGCACCCGTCTGACCACCAGCCTGATCAAATGCCTGAAGACCTGCGGCACCG
AACTGATCATTATCGATGAGTTTCAGGAACTGATTGAGCACAACCAAGGCAAGAAACGTCGTGAAATTGC
GAACCGTCTGAAATACATCAACGACGAGGCGGGTGTTAGCATTGTGCTGGTTGGCATGCCGTGGGCGGAA
AAGATCGCGGATGAGCCGCAGTGGAGCAGCCGTCTGCTGATCCGTCGTCAACTGCCGTATTTCAAACTGA
GCGAGAACCCGAAGCACTTTGTGCAGCTGATTATCGGTCTGGCGAACCGTATGCCGTTCGCGGAAAAACC
GAACCTGAGCGAGCAAGCGACCGTTTTCACCCTGTTTAGCCTGAGCAAAGGCTGCTTCCGTACCCTGAAG
TACTTTCTGGACGATGCGGTGCTGTATGCGCTGATGGACAACGCGAAGACCCTGACCACCAAACACCTGG
TGAAGGCGTTCGAAGTTCTGTTTCCGGATGTGCCGAACCTGTTTACCCTGCCGGTTGCGGAGATCACCGC
GAGCGAGGTGGAACGTTACAGCCTGTATAAGCCGGAAAGCAGCCAGGACGAGGACCCGTTCATTGCGACC
AAATTTACCGATCGTATGCCGATCAGCCAACTGCTGCGTAAGTAACTCGAGCCGCTGAGCAATAACTAGC
ATAACCCCTTGGGGCCTCTAAACGGGTCTTGAGGGGTTTTTTGCTGAAACCTCAGGCATTTGAGAAGCAC
ACGGTCACACTGCTTCCGGTAGTCAATAAACCGGTAAACCAGCAATAGACATAAGCGGCTATTTAACGAC
CCTGCCTCCGCAAGTGGCACTTTTCGGGGAAATGTGCGCGGAACCCCTATTTGTTTATTTTTCTAAATAC
ATTCAAATATGTATCCGCTCATGAATTAATTCTTAGAAAAACTCATCGAGCATCAAATGAAACTGCAATT
TATTCATATCAGGATTATCAATACCATATTTTTGAAAAAGCCGTTTCTGTAATGAAGGAGAAAACTCACC
GAGGCAGTTCCATAGGATGGCAAGATCCTGGTATCGGTCTGCGATTCCGACTCGTCCAACATCAATACAA
CCTATTAATTTCCCCTCGTCAAAAATAAGGTTATCAAGTGAGAAATCACCATGAGTGACGACTGAATCCG
GTGAGAATGGCAAAAGTTTATGCATTTCTTTCCAGACTTGTTCAACAGGCCAGCCATTACGCTCGTCATC
AAAATCACTCGCATCAACCAAACCGTTATTCATTCGTGATTGCGCCTGAGCGAGACGAAATACGCGGTCG
CTGTTAAAAGGACAATTACAAACAGGAATCGAATGCAACCGGCGCAGGAACACTGCCAGCGCATCAACAA
TATTTTCACCTGAATCAGGATATTCTTCTAATACCTGGAATGCTGTTTTCCCGGGGATCGCAGTGGTGAG
TAACCATGCATCATCAGGAGTACGGATAAAATGCTTGATGGTCGGAAGAGGCATAAATTCCGTCAGCCAG
TTTAGTCTGACCATCTCATCTGTAACATCATTGGCAACGCTACCTTTGCCATGTTTCAGAAACAACTCTG
GCGCATCGGGCTTCCCATACAATCGATAGATTGTCGCACCTGATTGCCCGACATTATCGCGAGCCCATTT
ATACCCATATAAATCAGCATCCATGTTGGAATTTAATCGCGGCCTAGAGCAAGACGTTTCCCGTTGAATA
TGGCTCATACTCTTCCTTTTTCAATATTATTGAAGCATTTATCAGGGTTATTGTCTCATGAGCGGATACA
TATTTGAATGTATTTAGAAAAATAAACAAATAGGCATGCTAGCGCAGAAACGTCCTAGAAGATGCCAGGA
GGATACTTAGCAGAGAGACAATAAGGCCGGAGCGAAGCCGTTTTTCCATAGGCTCCGCCCCCCTGACGAA
CATCACGAAATCTGACGCTCAAATCAGTGGTGGCGAAACCCGACAGGACTATAAAGATACCAGGCGTTTC
CCCCTGATGGCTCCCTCTTGCGCTCTCCTGTTCCCGTCCTGCGGCGTCCGTGTTGTGGTGGAGGCTTTAC
CCAAATCACCACGTCCCGTTCCGTGTAGACAGTTCGCTCCAAGCTGGGCTGTGTGCAAGAACCCCCCGTT
CAGCCCGACTGCTGCGCCTTATCCGGTAACTATCATCTTGAGTCCAACCCGGAAAGACACGACAAAACGC
CACTGGCAGCAGCCATTGGTAACTGAGAATTAGTGGATTTAGATATCGAGAGTCTTGAAGTGGTGGCCTA
ACAGAGGCTACACTGAAAGGACAGTATTTGGTATCTGCGCTCCACTAAAGCCAGTTACCAGGTTAAGCAG
TTCCCCAACTGACTTAACCTTCGATCAAACCGCCTCCCCAGGCGGTTTTTTCGTTTACAGAGCAGGAGAT
TACG
Features (pLannotate 1.2.2; 9 found; start..end, strand, type, name):
    134..198     -  CDS            TcR (fragment): tetracycline efflux protein; tet; confers resistance to tetracycline
    213..234     -  protein_bind   CAP binding site: CAP binding activates transcription in the presence of cAMP. E. coli catabolite activator protein
    316..939     -  CDS            TetR: tetracycline repressor TetR; tetR from transposon Tn10; TetR binds to the tetracycline operator tetO to inhibit transcription. This inhibition can be relieved by adding tetracycline or doxycycline.
    958..1013    +  promoter       tetR/tetA promoters: tetR; overlapping promoters for bacterial tetR and tetA
   9516..9563    +  terminator     T7 terminator: transcription terminator for bacteriophage T7 RNA polymerase
   9697..9754    +  promoter       AmpR promoter (fragment): bla
   9763..10578   -  CDS            KanR: aminoglycoside phosphotransferase; aph(3')-Ia; confers resistance to kanamycin in bacteria or G418 (Geneticin®) in eukaryotes
  10579..10670   -  promoter       AmpR promoter: bla
  10688..49      -  rep_origin     ColA ori (across the origin): Plasmids containing the ColA origin of replication can be propagated in E. coli cells that contain additional plasmids with compatible origins.
