[The description below was written by a language model from this plasmid's Addgene catalogue record and pLannotate feature annotations shown in this document.]
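Description:
pQCasTns(Ptr)-entry(BsaI) is an 11.3 kb bacterial expression plasmid built on the pCOLADuet-1 backbone for producing a CRISPR-associated transposase system from Pseudoalteromonas translucida. It replicates from the ColA origin, which is compatible with other common origin classes, so it can be maintained alongside other plasmids in the same E. coli cell. Selection is by kanamycin through an aph(3')-Ia KanR gene driven by an AmpR (bla) promoter. The catalogue lists it as high copy.

According to the catalogue fields, the Gibson-assembled, unmutated insert comprises PtrTniQ, PtrCas5/8, PtrCas7 and PtrCas6, the transposition proteins PtrTnsA, TnsB and TnsC, and a CRISPR array marked "BsaI". TniQ and the Cas proteins are the components expected of an RNA-guided DNA-targeting complex. The "entry(BsaI)" name suggests that the array is a placeholder into which a user-chosen spacer is cloned through BsaI sites, although the record does not describe this step.

The automated feature table does not annotate any of these genes. It leaves roughly 8.5 kb unlabelled between the tetR/tetA promoter region and a T7 terminator, which is presumably where the insert lies. Upstream of this gap are a divergently oriented Tn10 TetR repressor gene and the overlapping tetR/tetA promoters. This layout points to tetracycline-type inducible expression, with TetR repression relieved by tetracycline or doxycycline, but the record does not state which genes this promoter drives or how the operon is organised. A short TcR fragment and a CAP binding site are also detected and appear to be remnants. No transposon donor is recorded, so cargo DNA would presumably be supplied separately for RNA-guided insertion experiments in bacteria.
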