Addgene plasmid #190274: pQCasTns(Ptr)-entry(BsaI)
Purpose: Expression of CRISPR-associated transposases
Depositing lab: Sheng Yang. Depositing organization: CAS Center for Excellence in Molecular Plant Sciences ("CEMPS").
Backbone
  Vector backbone: pCOLADuet-1
  Vector type: Bacterial Expression
Growth in bacteria
  Bacterial resistance: Kanamycin, 50 μg/mL
  Growth temperature: 37°C
  Growth strain: DH5alpha
  Copy number: High Copy
Gene/Insert
  Gene/Insert name: PtrTniQ, PtrCas5/8, PtrCas7, PtrCas6, PtrTnsABC, CRISPR(BsaI)
  Species: Pseudoalteromonas translucida
  Mutation: no
  Cloning method: Gibson Cloning
  Sequencing primers: 5′ Unknown
Terms and licenses: Academic/Nonprofit Terms; Industry Terms: Not Available to Industry
How to cite: pQCasTns(Ptr)-entry(BsaI) was a gift from Sheng Yang (Addgene plasmid # 190274 ; http://n2t.net/addgene:190274 ; RRID:Addgene_190274)
